Addgene plasmid #145397: pGBW-m4046519
Purpose: Yeast Expression plasmid for SARS-CoV-2 nsp11
Depositing lab: Ginkgo Bioworks & Benjie Chen. Depositing organization: Ginkgo Bioworks.
Backbone
  Vector backbone: AmpR; 2u URA3
  Backbone size w/o insert (bp): 4078
  Vector type: Yeast Expression
  Selectable markers: URA3
Growth in bacteria
  Bacterial resistance: Ampicillin, 100 μg/mL
  Growth temperature: 37°C
  Growth strain: DH5alpha
  Copy number: High Copy
Gene/Insert
  Gene/Insert name: SARS-CoV-2 nsp11
  Species: Severe acute respiratory syndrome coronavirus 2
  Insert size (bp): 32
  Mutation: wt
  Entrez Gene: ORF1ab (a.k.a. GU280_gp01)
  Promoter: pTEF1
  Tag / fusion protein: Cleavable thrombin;3xFLAG (C terminal on backbone)
  Cloning method: Unknown
Resource information
  A portion of this plasmid was derived from a plasmid made by: GinkgoBioworks
Depositor comments: NCBI Reference Sequence: YP_009725312.1. Created by gene synthesis with Not1 site.
How to cite: pGBW-m4046519 was a gift from Ginkgo Bioworks & Benjie Chen (Addgene plasmid # 145397 ; http://n2t.net/addgene:145397 ; RRID:Addgene_145397)
