[The description below was written by a language model from this plasmid's Addgene catalogue record and pLannotate feature annotations shown in this document.]
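Description:
pGBW-m4046519 is a yeast episomal expression plasmid for producing SARS-CoV-2 nsp11, the very short peptide encoded within ORF1ab. It is a shuttle vector. In Saccharomyces cerevisiae it replicates from the 2μ origin and is selected through the URA3 auxotrophic marker, which complements uracil auxotrophy and can be counterselected with 5-FOA. In E. coli it is maintained by a ColE1/pUC-type origin and selected with ampicillin through a β-lactamase gene. The annotation places this gene downstream of a cat promoter. The bacterial module is flanked by short terminators (T3Te, T7Te, tonB) that insulate it from neighbouring transcription. The feature table also calls a rop coding segment next to AmpR, although the catalogue lists the plasmid as high copy.

The expression cassette uses the strong constitutive TEF1 promoter and a CYC1 terminator. Between them sits the wild-type nsp11 insert, recorded as only 32 bp and made by gene synthesis with a NotI site. It is fused at its C terminus to a backbone-encoded thrombin cleavage site and a 3xFLAG epitope. This arrangement allows immunodetection or affinity capture of the product and later removal of the tag by thrombin. The automated annotation does not label the nsp11 sequence or the thrombin site, and it detects only a fragment of the 3xFLAG tag. The insert is therefore inferred to lie in the unannotated gap between the promoter and the tag. The full sequence record is 4,840 nt, somewhat longer than the stated backbone and insert sizes combined.

The plasmid appears to belong to a set of synthesized SARS-CoV-2 protein expression constructs. The record supports its use for expressing tagged nsp11 in yeast but names no specific downstream application.
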