Features (pLannotate 1.2.2; 13 found; start..end, strand, type, name):
     10..417     +  promoter       TEF1 promoter: S. cerevisiae TEF1; promoter for EF-1α
    484..501     +  CDS            3xFLAG (fragment): three tandem FLAG® epitope tags, followed by an enterokinase cleavage site
    579..751     +  terminator     CYC1 terminator (fragment): S. cerevisiae CYC1; transcription terminator for CYC1
    787..963     +  promoter       URA3 promoter (fragment): S. cerevisiae URA3
    964..1767    +  CDS            URA3: orotidine-5'-phosphate decarboxylase, required for uracil biosynthesis; S. cerevisiae URA3; yeast auxotrophic marker, counterselectable with 5-fluoroorotic acid (5-FOA)
   1850..2832    -  rep_origin     2μ ori: yeast 2μ plasmid origin of replication
   2910..2939    +  terminator     T3Te terminator: phage T3 early transcription terminator
   2961..3548    +  rep_origin     ori: high-copy-number ColE1/pMB1/pBR322/pUC origin of replication
   3560..3587    -  terminator     T7Te terminator: phage T7 early transcription terminator
   3611..3802    -  CDS            rop: Rop protein, which maintains plasmids at low copy number; rop
   3803..4663    -  CDS            AmpR: β-lactamase; bla; confers resistance to ampicillin, carbenicillin, and related antibiotics
   4664..4766    -  promoter       cat promoter: promoter of the E. coli cat gene encoding chloramphenicol acetyltransferase
   4767..4798    -  terminator     tonB terminator: bidirectional E. coli tonB-P14 transcription terminator
>Addgene plasmid #145397 | pGBW-m4046519 | depositor full sequence | sequence record 287574 | Full Sequence
GCGGCCGCCCCACACACCATAGCTTCAAAATGTTTCTACTCCTTTTTTACTCTTCCAGATTTTCTCGGAC
TCCGCGCATCGCCGTACCACTTCAAAACACCCAAGCACAGCATACTAAATTTCCCCTCTTTCTTCCTCTA
GGGTGTCGTTAATTACCCGTACTAAAGGTTTGGAAAAGAAAAAAGAGACCGCCTCGTTTCTTTTTCTTCG
TCGAAAAAGGCAATAAAAATTTTTATCACGTTTCTTTTTCTTGAAAATTTTTTTTTTTGATTTTTTTCTC
TTTCGATGACCTCCCATTGATATTTAAGTTAATAAACGGTCTTCAATTTCTCAAGTTTCAGTTTCATTTT
TCTTGTTCTATTACAACTTTTTTTACTTCTTGCTCATTAGAAAGAAAGCATAGCAATCTAATCTAAGTTT
TAATTACAAAATGGCTGATGCACAATCGTTTTTAAACGGGTTTGCGCTCGTGCCGAGAGGTTCTGATTAT
AAAGATCATGATGGTGATTATAAAGATCATGATATTGATTATAAAGATGATGATGATAAATAAACAGGCC
CCTTTTCCTTTGTCGATATCATGTAATTAGTTATGTCACGCTTACATTCACGCCCTCCTCCCACATCCGC
TCTAACCGAAAAGGAAGGAGTTAGACAACCTGAAGTCTAGGTCCCTATTTATTTTTTTTAATAGTTATGT
TAGTATTAAGAACGTTATTTATATTTCAAATTTTTCTTTTTTTTCTGTACAAAGCGGCCGCCGAACCACT
AGTGCACTGCAGTACACGGTTTCCTTGAAATTTTTTTGATTCGGTAATCTCCGAACAGAAGGAAGAACGA
AGGAAGGAGCACAGACTTAGATTGGTATATATACGCATATGTAGTGTTGAAGAAACATGAAATTGCCCAG
TATTCTTAACCCAACTGCACAGAACAAAAACGTGCAGGAAACGAAGATAAATCATGTCGAAAGCTACATA
TAAGGAACGTGCTGCTACTCATCCTAGTCCTGTTGCTGCCAAGCTATTTAATATCATGCACGAAAAGCAA
ACAAACTTGTGTGCTTCATTGGATGTTCGTACCACCAAGGAATTACTGGAGTTAGTTGAAGCATTAGGTC
CCAAAATTTGTTTACTAAAAACACATGTGGATATCTTGACTGATTTTTCCATGGAGGGCACAGTTAAGCC
GCTAAAGGCATTATCCGCCAAGTACAATTTTTTACTCTTCGAGGACAGAAAATTTGCTGACATTGGTAAT
ACAGTCAAATTGCAGTACTCTGCGGGTGTATACAGAATAGCAGAATGGGCAGACATTACGAATGCACACG
GTGTGGTGGGCCCAGGTATTGTTAGCGGTTTGAAGCAGGCGGCAGAAGAAGTAACAAAGGAACCTAGAGG
CCTTTTGATGTTAGCAGAATTGTCATGCAAGGGCTCCCTATCTACTGGAGAATATACTAAGGGTACTGTT
GACATTGCGAAGAGCGACAAAGATTTTGTTATCGGCTTTATTGCTCAAAGAGACATGGGTGGAAGAGATG
AAGGTTACGATTGGTTGATTATGACACCCGGTGTGGGTTTAGATGACAAGGGAGATGCATTGGGTCAACA
GTATAGAACCGTGGATGATGTGGTTTCTACAGGATCTGACATTATTATTGTTGGAAGAGGACTATTTGCA
AAGGGAAGGGATGCTAAGGTAGAGGGTGAACGTTACAGAAAAGCAGGCTGGGAAGCATATTTGAGAAGAT
GCGGCCAGCAAAACTAAAAAACTGTATTATAAGTAAATGCATGTATACTAAACTCACAAATTAGAGCTTC
AATTTAATTATATCAGTTATTACCCGAGTAACGAAGCATCTGTGCTTCATTTTGTAGAACAAAAATGCAA
CGCGAGAGCGCTAATTTTTCAAACAAAGAATCTGAGCTGCATTTTTACAGAACAGAAATGCAACGCGAAA
GCGCTATTTTACCAACGAAGAATCTGTGCTTCATTTTTGTAAAACAAAAATGCAACGCGAGAGCGCTAAT
TTTTCAAACAAAGAATCTGAGCTGCATTTTTACAGAACAGAAATGCAACGCGAGAGCGCTATTTTACCAA
CAAAGAATCTATACTTCTTTTTTGTTCTACAAAAATGCATCCCGAGAGCGCTATTTTTCTAACAAAGCAT
CTTAGATTACTTTTTTTCTCCTTTGTGCGCTCTATAATGCAGTCTCTTGATAACTTTTTGCACTGTAGGT
CCGTTAAGGTTAGAAGAAGGCTACTTTGGTGTCTATTTTCTCTTCCATAAAAAAAGCCTGACTCCACTTC
CCGCGTTTACTGATTACTAGCGAAGCTGCGGGTGCATTTTTTCAAGATAAAGGCATCCCCGATTATATTC
TATACCGATGTGGATTGCGCATACTTTGTGAACAGAAAGTGATAGCGTTGATGATTCTTCATTGGTCAGA
AAATTATGAACGGTTTCTTCTATTTTGTCTCTATATACTACGTATAGGAAATGTTTACATTTTCGTATTG
TTTTCGATTCACTCTATGAATAGTTCTTACTACAATTTTTTTGTCTAAAGAGTAATACTAGAGATAAACA
TAAAAAATGTAGAGGTCGAGTTTAGATGCAAGTTCAAGGAGCGAAAGGTGGATGGGTAGGTTATATAGGG
ATATAGCACAGAGATATATAGCAAAGAGATACTTTTGAGCAATGTTTGTGGAAGCGGTATTCGCAATATT
TTAGTAGCTCGTTACAGTCCGGTGCGTTTTTGGTTTTTTGAAAGTGCGTCATCAGAGCGCTTTTGGTTTT
CAAAAGCGCTCTGAAGTTCCTATACTTTCTAGCTAGAGAATAGGAACTTCCCGAGCGGCCGCGTGTTACA
AGCTTGACTCCAGCGTAACTGGACTGCAATCAACTCACTGGCTCACCTTCACGGGTGGGCCTTTCTTCGG
TAGAAAATCAAAGGATCTTCTTGAGATCCTTTTTTTCTGCGCGTAATCTGCTGCTTGCAAACAAAAAAAC
CACCGCTACCAGCGGTGGTTTGTTTGCCGGATCAAGAGCTACCAACTCTTTTTCCGAGGTAACTGGCTTC
AGCAGAGCGCAGATACCAAATACTGTTCTTCTAGTGTAGCCGTAGTTAGGCCACCACTTCAAGAACTCTG
TAGCACCGCCTACATACCTCGCTCTGCTAATCCTGTTACCAGTGGCTGCTGCCAGTGGCGATAAGTCGTG
TCTTACCGGGTTGGACTCAAGACGATAGTTACCGGATAAGGCGCAGCGGTCGGGCTGAACGGGGGGTTCG
TGCACACAGCCCAGCTTGGAGCGAACGACCTACACCGAACTGAGATACCTACAGCGTGAGCTATGAGAAA
GCGCCACGCTTCCCGAAGGGAGAAAGGCGGACAGGTATCCGGTAAGCGGCAGGGTCGGAACAGGAGAGCG
CACGAGGGAGCTTCCAGGGGTAAACGCCTGGTATCTTTATAGTCCTGTCGGGTTTCGCCACCTCTGACTT
GAGCATCGATTTTTGTGATGCTCGTCAGGGGGGCGGAGCCTATGGAAAAACGCCAGCAACGCAGAAAGGC
CCACCCGAAGGTGAGCCAGGTGATTACATTTGGGCCCTCATCAGAGGTTTTCACCGTCATCACCGAAACG
CGCGAGGCAGCTGCGGTAAAGCTCATCAGCGTGGTCGTGAAGCGATTCACAGATGTCTGCCTGTTCATCC
GCGTCCAGCTCGTTGAGTTTCTCCAGAAGCGTTAATGTCTGGCTTCTGATAAAGCGGGCCATGTTAAGGG
CGGTTTTTTCCTGTTTGGTCACTTACCAATGCTTAATCAGTGAGGCACCTATCTCAGCGATCTGTCTATT
TCGTTCATCCATAGTTGCCTGACTCCCCGTCGTGTAGATAACTACGATGCGGGAGGGCTTACCATCTGGC
CCCAGTGCTGCAATGATACCGCGAGACCCACGCTCACCGGCTCCAGATTTATCAGCAATAAACCAGCCAG
CCGGGAGGGCCGAGCGCAGAAGTGATCCTGCAACTTTATCCGCCTCCATCCAGTCTATTAATTGTTGCCG
GGAAGCTAGAGTAAGTAGTTCGCCAGTTAATAGTTTGCGCAACGTTGTTGCCATTGCTACAGGCATCGTG
GTGTCACGCTCGTCGTTTGGTATGGCTTCATTCAGCTCCGGTTCCCAACGATCAAGGCGAGTTACATGAT
CCCCCATGTTGTGCAAAAAAGCGGTTAGCTCCTTCGGTCCTCCGATCGTTGCCAGAAGTAAGTTGGCCGC
AGTGTTATCACTCATGGTTATGGCAGCACTGCATAATTCTCTTACTGTCATGCCATCCGTGAGATGCTTT
TCTGTGACTGGTGAGTACTCAACCAAGTCATTCTGAGAATAGTGTATGCGGCGACCGAGTTGCTCTTGCC
CGGCGTCAATACGGGATAATACCGCGCCACATAGCAGAACTTTAAAAGTGCTCATCATTGGAAAACGTTC
TTCGGGGCGTAAACTCTCAAGGATCTTACCGCTGTTGAGATCCAGTTCGATGTAACCCACTCGTGCACCC
AACTGATCTTCAGCATCTTTTACTTTCACCAGCGTTTCTGGGTGAGCAAAAACAGGAAGGCAAAATGCCG
CAAAAAAGGGAATAAGGGCGACACGGAAATGTTGAATACTCATTTTAGCTTCCTTAGCTCCTGAAAATCT
CGATAACTCAAAAAATACGCCCGGTAGTGATCTTATTTCATTATGGTGAAAGTTGGAACCTCTTACGTGC
CGATCAAGTCAAAAGCCTCCGGTCGGAGGCTTTTGACTTTCTGCTATGGAGGTCAGGTATGATTTAAATG
GTCAGTTAGA
